>Addgene plasmid #111942 | Hsh155 Q773A | addgene full sequence | sequence record 213575 | Addgene NGS Result
GTAAAACGACGGCCAGTGAGCGCGCGTAATACGACTCACTATAGGGCGAATTGGGTACCGGGCCCCCCCC
TCGAGCATGTACTTTCCGCCTAACTACCATCACCTGTCTTTATTTATTCCGCTGACAGATATGCACAACC
AATTATCGTCTCTTGAAAGCTTTTTAGACGTGATTGCTGTTATTTGGCACGTTGTTAGTATTTAAGCTTA
TTCGGGTTTGCATTGATATTTGCCCGAGCAGAAATCTCCTTCTCGATGAGTTAGAACTGAAACATCTCTT
CAATTACTTATACATAATAAACATAGAAAGCCAGGACCTGTCATCATGAGTCATCCGATTCAATTTGTAA
ACGCTAATAATAGCGATAAGAGCCACCAATTAGGCGGTCAATATTCTATTCCTCAGGATTTGAGGGAAAA
CCTGCAGAAAGAAGCTGCACGTATTGGTGAGAACGAAAAAGATGTGCTACAGGAAAAAATGGAAACTAGG
ACAGTGCAAAATCGAGAGGATTCATACCACAAAAGAAGGTTTGATATGAAGTTTGAGCCGGATTCCGATA
CACAAACTGTTACGTCTTCAGAAAATACCCAAGACGCTGTCGTGCCAAGGAAAAGAAAATCTCGTTGGGA
TGTAAAAGGGTACGAGCCACCTGATGAATCTTCAACAGCGGTCAAAGAAAACTCTGATAGTGCTTTGGTT
AATGTAGAAGGAATCCATGATTTGATGTTTTTTAAACCTTCTGACCATAAATATTTCGCCGACGTTATAT
CCAAAAAACCCATAGATGAGTTAAATAAGGATGAAAAGAAAGAAAGAACCCTGTCGATGTTACTTCTGAA
AATAAAAAATGGCAATACAGCGAGTAGGAGGACTTCTATGCGGATTTTAACCGATAAAGCTGTTACATTT
GGTCCAGAAATGATATTTAACCGCTTATTGCCCATATTACTAGACAGAAGTTTGGAAGACCAGGAAAGAC
ATCTAATGATCAAGACCATAGATCGCGTCCTTTACCAGCTAGGAGATTTAACAAAACCTTACGTTCACAA
AATACTTGTAGTAGCTGCCCCATTGCTAATAGATGAAGATCCAATGGTTCGTTCAACAGGCCAGGAGATA
ATCACCAATCTGTCTACAGTCGCTGGCCTAAAAACCATTCTAACAGTAATGAGACCTGATATTGAGAATG
AGGATGAGTATGTTAGAAATGTAACTTCAAGAGCGGCGGCTGTGGTGGCAAAAGCCCTTGGTGTTAATCA
ATTGCTTCCTTTCATCAATGCAGCATGCCACTCACGGAAGTCTTGGAAAGCAAGGCATACTGGCATAAAA
ATTGTGCAGCAAATAGGTATACTTTTGGGAATAGGTGTCTTGAATCATCTTACTGGGCTGATGAGTTGTA
TCAAAGACTGCCTAATGGATGATCACGTTCCGGTGCGAATTGTTACAGCACATACTTTATCAACACTAGC
AGAAAATTCTTATCCATATGGTATCGAAGTTTTCAACGTTGTACTGGAGCCATTATGGAAGGGTATAAGA
AGTCATCGTGGTAAAGTGCTATCTTCTTTTTTAAAAGCTGTTGGATCTATGATCCCATTGATGGACCCAG
AGTATGCCGGTTATTATACCACAGAAGCAATGAGAATAATTAGACGTGAATTCGACTCTCCCGATGATGA
AATGAAAAAGACCATTCTTTTAGTATTACAAAAATGTAGCGCTGTAGAATCCATAACGCCAAAATTTCTG
AGAGAAGAAATCGCGCCAGAATTCTTTCAAAAATTTTGGGTCAGACGAGTGGCATTGGATAGACCATTAA
ACAAAGTTGTTACATATACTACTGTTACATTAGCAAAGAAATTAGGTTGTTCTTATACCATTGATAAATT
ATTAACACCATTGAGAGATGAAGCTGAGCCGTTCAGAACAATGGCTGTCCATGCTGTTACTAGAACAGTA
AACTTATTAGGGACAGCAGATTTAGATGAGAGATTAGAAACGAGGCTTATTGATGCGCTCTTGATAGCAT
TTCAAGAACAAACAAATAGTGATTCTATAATCTTTAAAGGGTTTGGGGCAGTGACGGTGTCACTTGACAT
CCGTATGAAACCGTTTTTAGCACCCATTGTGAGTACGATTTTAAATCATTTAAAGCATAAAACTCCCTTG
GTTCGTCAACATGCAGCAGATCTATGTGCCATACTAATACCAGTCATCAAGAACTGTCACGAATTCGAAA
TGTTGAATAAATTGAACATTATATTGTATGAATCCTTAGGCGAAGTATATCCAGAGGTATTAGGTTCTAT
AATCAACGCTATGTACTGTATTACTAGCGTAATGGATTTGGATAAACTACAACCTCCTATTAATCAAATT
TTACCAACCTTAACTCCAATTTTAAGAAACAAGCATAGAAAAGTCGAAGTAAACACTATCAAATTTGTTG
GACTTATTGGTAAATTAGCACCTACCTATGCACCTCCTAAAGAATGGATGAGAATATGTTTTGAACTATT
AGAACTTTTGAAAAGTACAAATAAAGAAATAAGAAGATCAGCAAATGCCACGTTTGGATTCATTGCTGAA
GCAATTGGACCTCACGATGTTCTTGTTGCGTTATTGAACAATTTAAAGGTTGCTGAACGTCAGTTACGTG
TATGCACGGCTGTTGCTATCGGTATCGTTGCTAAAGTGTGTGGTCCTTACAACGTGCTGCCAGTAATCAT
GAATGAATACACAACACCAGAGACTAATGTTCAAAACGGTGTTCTCAAGGCCATGTCATTCATGTTTGAG
TACATTGGTAACATGTCTAAGGATTACATATACTTCATAACACCATTATTAGAAGATGCACTCACCGATA
GGGATTTAGTTCATCGTCAGACAGCGTCGAACGTAATAACCCACTTAGCTTTAAACTGTTCAGGTACAGG
TCACGAAGATGCCTTCATTCATTTAATGAATCTTCTAATACCCAATATTTTTGAAACTTCACCACATGCT
ATTATGCGTATTTTAGAAGGTTTGGAGGCACTGAGTCAAGCTCTTGGCCCTGGACTATTCATGAACTACA
TATGGGCAGGATTGTTCCATCCAGCGAAGAATGTAAGGAAAGCATTTTGGAGGGTGTATAATAACATGTA
CGTAATGTACCAGGACGCCATGGTACCTTTTTACCCCGTTACACCAGACAACAATGAAGAATATATAGAA
GAACTGGATTTAGTTCTGTGAATATATATAGAGCATATAAATAACCACAACTTGTAAGAATATTTTACTT
GACACACCTATATCATCACGTCACGATGCCTTCATAGATTATGATGAAATATAAACAGAACCTGCTATTG
GAAAAAAAAGGGCAGGAAAAAATTTTGTGAAAGTGAGTAAAAGAAAGATGAAGAGCGAGACATGGATAAT
AAGAAATAGATGTCACTAATGGACAATTGGAAGACTGATATGGAAAGTTACGATGAAGGAGGAGCTCCAG
CTTTTGTTCCCTTTAGTGAGGGTTAATTGCGCGCTTGGCGTAATCATGGTCATAGCTGTTTCCTGTGTGA
AATTGTTATCCGCTCACAATTCCACACAACATACGAGCCGGAAGCATAAAGTGTAAAGCCTGGGGTGCCT
AATGAGTGAGCTAACTCACATTAATTGCGTTGCGCTCACTGCCCGCTTTCCAGTCGGGAAACCTGTCGTG
CCAGCTGCATTAATGAATCGGCCAACGCGCGGGGAGAGGCGGTTTGCGTATTGGGCGCTCTTCCGCTTCC
TCGCTCACTGACTCGCTGCGCTCGGTCGTTCGGCTGCGGCGAGCGGTATCAGCTCACTCAAAGGCGGTAA
TACGGTTATCCACAGAATCAGGGGATAACGCAGGAAAGAACATGTGAGCAAAAGGCCAGCAAAAGGCCAG
GAACCGTAAAAAGGCCGCGTTGCTGGCGTTTTTCCATAGGCTCCGCCCCCCTGACGAGCATCACAAAAAT
CGACGCTCAAGTCAGAGGTGGCGAAACCCGACAGGACTATAAAGATACCAGGCGTTTCCCCCTGGAAGCT
CCCTCGTGCGCTCTCCTGTTCCGACCCTGCCGCTTACCGGATACCTGTCCGCCTTTCTCCCTTCGGGAAG
CGTGGCGCTTTCTCATAGCTCACGCTGTAGGTATCTCAGTTCGGTGTAGGTCGTTCGCTCCAAGCTGGGC
TGTGTGCACGAACCCCCCGTTCAGCCCGACCGCTGCGCCTTATCCGGTAACTATCGTCTTGAGTCCAACC
CGGTAAGACACGACTTATCGCCACTGGCAGCAGCCACTGGTAACAGGATTAGCAGAGCGAGGTATGTAGG
CGGTGCTACAGAGTTCTTGAAGTGGTGGCCTAACTACGGCTACACTAGAAGAACAGTATTTGGTATCTGC
GCTCTGCTGAAGCCAGTTACCTTCGGAAAAAGAGTTGGTAGCTCTTGATCCGGCAAACAAACCACCGCTG
GTAGCGGTGGTTTTTTTGTTTGCAAGCAGCAGATTACGCGCAGAAAAAAAGGATCTCAAGAAGATCCTTT
GATCTTTTCTACGGGGTCTGACGCTCAGTGGAACGAAAACTCACGTTAAGGGATTTTGGTCATGAGATTA
TCAAAAAGGATCTTCACCTAGATCCTTTTAAATTAAAAATGAAGTTTTAAATCAATCTAAAGTATATATG
AGTAAACTTGGTCTGACAGTTACCAATGCTTAATCAGTGAGGCACCTATCTCAGCGATCTGTCTATTTCG
TTCATCCATAGTTGCCTGACTCCCCGTCGTGTAGATAACTACGATACGGGAGGGCTTACCATCTGGCCCC
AGTGCTGCAATGATACCGCGAGACCCACGCTCACCGGCTCCAGATTTATCAGCAATAAACCAGCCAGCCG
GAAGGGCCGAGCGCAGAAGTGGTCCTGCAACTTTATCCGCCTCCATCCAGTCTATTAATTGTTGCCGGGA
AGCTAGAGTAAGTAGTTCGCCAGTTAATAGTTTGCGCAACGTTGTTGCCATTGCTACAGGCATCGTGGTG
TCACGCTCGTCGTTTGGTATGGCTTCATTCAGCTCCGGTTCCCAACGATCAAGGCGAGTTACATGATCCC
CCATGTTGTGCAAAAAAGCGGTTAGCTCCTTCGGTCCTCCGATCGTTGTCAGAAGTAAGTTGGCCGCAGT
GTTATCACTCATGGTTATGGCAGCACTGCATAATTCTCTTACTGTCATGCCATCCGTAAGATGCTTTTCT
GTGACTGGTGAGTACTCAACCAAGTCATTCTGAGAATAGTGTATGCGGCGACCGAGTTGCTCTTGCCCGG
CGTCAATACGGGATAATACCGCGCCACATAGCAGAACTTTAAAAGTGCTCATCATTGGAAAACGTTCTTC
GGGGCGAAAACTCTCAAGGATCTTACCGCTGTTGAGATCCAGTTCGATGTAACCCACTCGTGCACCCAAC
TGATCTTCAGCATCTTTTACTTTCACCAGCGTTTCTGGGTGAGCAAAAACAGGAAGGCAAAATGCCGCAA
AAAAGGGAATAAGGGCGACACGGAAATGTTGAATACTCATACTCTTCCTTTTTCAATATTATTGAAGCAT
TTATCAGGGTTATTGTCTCATGAGCGGATACATATTTGAATGTATTTAGAAAAATAAACAAATAGGGGTT
CCGCGCACATTTCCCCGAAAAGTGCCACCTGGGTCCTTTTCATCACGTGCTATAAAAATAATTATAATTT
AAATTTTTTAATATAAATATATAAATTAAAAATAGAAAGTAAAAAAAGAAATTAAAGAAAAAATAGTTTT
TGTTTTCCGAAGATGTAAAAGACTCTAGGGGGATCGCCAACAAATACTACCTTTTATCTTGCTCTTCCTG
CTCTCAGGTATTAATGCCGAATTGTTTCATCTTGTCTGTGTAGAAGACCACACACGAAAATCCTGTGATT
TTACATTTTACTTATCGTTAATCGAATGTATATCTATTTAATCTGCTTTTCTTGTCTAATAAATATATAT
GTAAAGTACGCTTTTTGTTGAAATTTTTTAAACCTTTGTTTATTTTTTTTTCTTCATTCCGTAACTCTTC
TACCTTCTTTATTTACTTTCTAAAATCCAAATACAAAACATAAAAATAAATAAACACAGAGTAAATTCCC
AAATTATTCCATCATTAAAAGATACGAGGCGCGTGTAAGTTACAGGCAAGCGATCCGTCTAAGAAACCAT
TATTATCATGACATTAACCTATAAAAATAGGCGTATCACGAGGCCCTTTCGTCTCGCGCGTTTCGGTGAT
GACGGTGAAAACCTCTGACACATGCAGCTCCCGGAGACGGTCACAGCTTGTCTGTAAGCGGATGCCGGGA
GCAGACAAGCCCGTCAGGGCGCGTCAGCGGGTGTTGGCGGGTGTCGGGGCTGGCTTAACTATGCGGCATC
AGAGCAGATTGTACTGAGAGTGCACCATAGATCACGACATTACTATATATATAATATAGGAAGCATTTAA
TAGAACAGCATCGTAATATATGTGTACTTTGCAGTTATGACGCCAGATGGCAGTAGTGGAAGATATTCTT
TATTGAAAAATAGCTTGTCACCTTACGTACAATCTTGATCCGGAGCTTTTCTTTTTTTGCCGATTAAGAA
TTAATTCGGTCGAAAAAAGAAAAGGAGAGGGCCAAGAGGGAGGGCATTGGTGACTATTGAGCACGTGAGT
ATACGTGATTAAGCACACAAAGGCAGCTTGGAGTATGTCTGTTATTAATTTCACAGGTAGTTCTGGTCCA
TTGGTGAAAGTTTGCGGCTTGCAGAGCACAGAGGCCGCAGAATGTGCTCTAGATTCCGATGCTGACTTGC
TGGGTATTATATGTGTGCCCAATAGAAAGAGAACAATTGACCCGGTTATTGCAAGGAAAATTTCAAGTCT
TGTAAAAGCATATAAAAATAGTTCAGGCACTCCGAAATACTTGGTTGGCGTGTTTCGTAATCAACCTAAG
GAGGATGTTTTGGCTCTGGTCAATGATTACGGCATTGATATCGTCCAACTGCATGGAGATGAGTCGTGGC
AAGAATACCAAGAGTTCCTCGGTTTGCCAGTTATTAAAAGACTCGTATTTCCAAAAGACTGCAACATACT
ACTCAGTGCAGCTTCACAGAAACCTCATTCGTTTATTCCCTTGTTTGATTCAGAAGCAGGTGGGACAGGT
GAACTTTTGGATTGGAACTCGATTTCTGACTGGGTTGGAAGGCAAGAGAGCCCCGAAAGCTTACATTTTA
TGTTAGCTGGTGGACTGACGCCAGAAAATGTTGGTGATGCGCTTAGATTAAATGGCGTTATTGGTGTTGA
TGTAAGCGGAGGTGTGGAGACAAATGGTGTAAAAGACTCTAACAAAATAGCAAATTTCGTCAAAAATGCT
AAGAAATAGGTTATTACTGAGTAGTATTTATTTAAGTATTGTTTGTGCACTTGCCGATCTATGCGGTGTG
AAATACCGCACAGATGCGTAAGGAGAAAATACCGCATCAGGAAATTGTAAGCGTTAATATTTTGTTAAAA
TTCGCGTTAAATTTTTGTTAAATCAGCTCATTTTTTAACCAATAGGCCGAAATCGGCAAAATCCCTTATA
AATCAAAAGAATAGACCGAGATAGGGT
[37 nt withheld, positions 7658-7694]
AAAGAACGTGGACTCCAACGTCAAAGG
[49 nt withheld, positions 7722-7770]
T
[91 nt withheld, positions 7772-7862]
G
[124 nt withheld, positions 7864-7987]
CCATTCGCCATTCAGGCTGCGCAACTGTTGGGAAGGGCGATCGGTGCGGGCCTCTTCGCTATTACGCCAG
CTGGCGAAAGGGGGATGTGCTGCAAGGCGATTAAGTTGGGTAACGCCAGGGTTTTCCCAGTCACGACGTT
Features (pLannotate 1.2.2; 19 found; start..end, strand, type, name):
     27..45      +  promoter       T7 promoter: promoter for bacteriophage T7 RNA polymerase
    326..3238    +  CDS            HSH155: SF3B1_YEAST - Experimental evidence at protein level: Swiss-Prot protein existence level 1. Contacts pre-mRNA on both sides of the branch site early in spliceosome assembly. From Saccharomyces cerevisiae (strain ATCC 204508 / S288c) (Baker's yeast).
   3440..3493    +  CDS            ABZ2 (fragment): PABC_YEAST - Experimental evidence at protein level: Swiss-Prot protein existence level 1. Converts 4-amino-4-deoxychorismate into 4-aminobenzoate (PABA) and pyruvate. From Saccharomyces cerevisiae (strain ATCC 204508 / S288c) (Baker's yeast).
   3510..3528    -  promoter       T3 promoter: promoter for bacteriophage T3 RNA polymerase
   3573..3589    -  protein_bind   lac operator: The lac repressor binds to the lac operator to inhibit transcription in E. coli. This inhibition can be relieved by adding lactose or isopropyl-β-D-thiogalactopyranoside (IPTG). lac repressor encoded by lacI
   3597..3627    -  promoter       lac promoter: promoter for the E. coli lac operon
   3642..3663    -  protein_bind   CAP binding site: CAP binding activates transcription in the presence of cAMP. E. coli catabolite activator protein
   3676..3768    -  CDS            lacI (fragment): lac repressor; lacI; The lac repressor binds to the lac operator to inhibit transcription in E. coli. This inhibition can be relieved by adding lactose or isopropyl-β-D-thiogalactopyranoside (IPTG).
   3951..4539    -  rep_origin     ori: high-copy-number ColE1/pMB1/pBR322/pUC origin of replication
   4710..5570    -  CDS            AmpR: β-lactamase; bla; confers resistance to ampicillin, carbenicillin, and related antibiotics
   5571..5675    -  promoter       AmpR promoter: bla
   5712..6215    +  misc_feature   CEN/ARS: S. cerevisiae CEN6 centromere fused to an autonomously replicating sequence
   6283..6318    +  CDS            rop (fragment): Rop protein, which maintains plasmids at low copy number; rop
   6420..6469    +  misc_feature   bom (fragment): basis of mobility region from pBR322
   6607..6754    +  promoter       TRP1 promoter: S. cerevisiae TRP1
   6755..7429    +  CDS            TRP1: phosphoribosylanthranilate isomerase, required for tryptophan biosynthesis; S. cerevisiae TRP1; yeast auxotrophic marker
   7480..7531    +  misc_feature   bom (fragment): basis of mobility region from pBR322
   7559..7987    -  rep_origin     f1 ori (sequence partly withheld): f1 bacteriophage origin of replication; arrow indicates direction of (+) strand synthesis
   7991..19      -  CDS            lacZα (fragment) (across the origin): LacZα fragment of β-galactosidase; lacZ fragment
