[The description below was written by a language model from this plasmid's Addgene catalogue record and pLannotate feature annotations shown in this document.]
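Description:
Hsh155 Q773A is a yeast–E. coli shuttle plasmid built on the pRS414 backbone, a low-copy centromeric vector. In yeast it is maintained through a CEN6/ARS element, which gives stable, roughly single-copy inheritance, and is selected through the TRP1 auxotrophic marker driven by its own promoter. In bacteria it replicates from a high-copy ColE1/pUC-type origin and is selected with ampicillin via the β-lactamase gene. The backbone also carries an f1 origin for single-stranded DNA production. Remnants of the lacZα/lac promoter cloning region are present, with T7 and T3 phage promoters flanking the insert.

The roughly 3.3 kb insert is a Saccharomyces cerevisiae genomic fragment containing the HSH155 open reading frame along with surrounding genomic sequence. The feature table shows about 280 bp between the T7 promoter and the start of the coding region. Downstream flanking DNA extends into a short fragment of the neighbouring ABZ2 gene. No heterologous yeast promoter is annotated, so expression presumably relies on the native HSH155 regulatory regions, although the record does not state this explicitly. HSH155 encodes the yeast orthologue of the SF3b1 spliceosomal protein, which contacts pre-mRNA on both sides of the branch site early in spliceosome assembly. This allele carries the Q773A substitution.

The plasmid is intended for plasmid shuffling. It is introduced into an HSH155 deletion strain under tryptophan selection so that the mutant allele becomes the sole source of the protein. This allows the effect of Q773A on viability and splicing to be assessed, in the context of studies of Hsh155/SF3b1 interactions with the U2 snRNA/branch site duplex.
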