Addgene plasmid #111942: Hsh155 Q773A
Purpose: This is a shuffle plasmid containing the HSH155 gene and the surrounding genomic regions. It bears a TRP marker for shuffle into a HSH155 deletion strain. It has the Q773A mutation
Depositing lab: Aaron Hoskins. Depositing organization: University of Wisconsin, Madison. Publication: Functional Analysis of Hsh155/SF3b1 Interactions with the U2 snRNA/Branch Site Duplex. Carrocci TJ, Paulson JC, Hoskins AA. RNA. 2018 May 11. pii: rna.065664.118. doi: 10.1261/rna.065664.118. PubMed 29752352.
Backbone
  Vector backbone: pRS414
  Backbone manufacturer: ATCC
  Backbone size w/o insert (bp): 4788
  Total vector size (bp): 8124
  Vector type: Bacterial Expression, Yeast Expression
  Selectable markers: TRP1
Growth in bacteria
  Bacterial resistance: Ampicillin, 100 μg/mL
  Growth temperature: 37°C
  Growth strain: DH5alpha
  Copy number: Unknown
Gene/Insert
  Gene/Insert name: Hsh155 Q773A
  Species: S. cerevisiae (budding yeast)
  Insert size (bp): 3339
  Mutation: Q773A
Terms and licenses: Academic/Nonprofit Terms; Industry Terms: Not Available to Industry
How to cite: Hsh155 Q773A was a gift from Aaron Hoskins (Addgene plasmid # 111942 ; http://n2t.net/addgene:111942 ; RRID:Addgene_111942)
